LOCUS       Exported 7080 bp ds-DNA circular SYN 12-MAY-2021
DEFINITION  Optogenetics.
ACCESSION   .
VERSION     .
KEYWORDS    pAAV-hSyn-GCaMP 6m-p2A-ChRmine-Kv2.1-WPRE
SOURCE      synthetic DNA construct
  ORGANISM  synthetic DNA construct
REFERENCE   1 (bases 1 to 7080)
  AUTHORS   Marshel JH, Kim YS, Machado TA, Quirin S, Benson B, Kadmon J, Raja
            C, Chibukhchyan A, Ramakrishnan C, Inoue M, Shane JC, McKnight DJ,
            Yoshizawa S, Kato HE, Ganguli S, Deisseroth K
  TITLE     Cortical layer-specific critical dynamics triggering perception.
  JOURNAL   Science. 2019 Aug 9;365(6453). pii: science.aaw5202. doi:
            10.1126/science.aaw5202. Epub 2019 Jul 18.
  PUBMED    31320556
REFERENCE   2 (bases 1 to 7080)
  AUTHORS   .
  TITLE     Direct Submission
  JOURNAL   Exported May 12, 2021 from SnapGene Server 1.1.58
            http://www.snapgene.com
FEATURES             Location/Qualifiers
     source          1..7080
                     /organism="synthetic DNA construct"
                     /mol_type="other DNA"
     repeat_region   6..135
                     /label=AAV2 ITR (alternate)
                     /note="Functional equivalent of wild-type AAV2 ITR"
     promoter        180..627
                     /label=hSyn promoter
                     /note="human synapsin I promoter; confers neuron-specific
                     expression (Kugler et al., 2003)"
     regulatory      641..650
                     /regulatory_class="other"
                     /note="vertebrate consensus sequence for strong initiation
                     of translation (Kozak, 1987)"
     CDS             662..718
                     /codon_start=1
                     /product="calmodulin-binding peptide from avian smooth
                     muscle myosin light chain kinase"
                     /label=calmodulin-binding peptide
                     /translation="RRKWNKTGHAVRAIGRLSS"
     primer_bind     931..952
                     /label=EGFP-C
                     /note="EGFP, forward primer"
     primer_bind     complement(1058..1079)
                     /label=EGFP-N
                     /note="EGFP, reverse primer"
     primer_bind     complement(1319..1338)
                     /label=EXFP-R
                     /note="For distinguishing EGFP variants, reverse primer"
     CDS             1910..1966
                     /codon_start=1
                     /product="2A peptide from porcine teschovirus-1
                     polyprotein"
                     /label=P2A
                     /note="Eukaryotic ribosomes fail to insert a peptide bond
                     between the Gly and Pro residues, yielding separate
                     polypeptides."
                     /translation="ATNFSLLKQAGDVEENPGP"
     CDS             3158..3184
                     /codon_start=1
                     /product="HA (human influenza hemagglutinin) epitope tag"
                     /label=HA
                     /translation="YPYDVPDYA"
     misc_feature    3212..3800
                     /label=WPRE
                     /note="woodchuck hepatitis virus posttranscriptional
                     regulatory element"
     primer_bind     complement(3265..3285)
                     /label=WPRE-R
                     /note="WPRE, reverse primer"
     CDS             complement(3683..3694)
                     /codon_start=1
                     /product="Factor Xa recognition and cleavage site"
                     /label=Factor Xa site
                     /translation="IEGR"
     polyA_signal    3832..4308
                     /label=hGH poly(A) signal
                     /note="human growth hormone polyadenylation signal"
     primer_bind     complement(4031..4050)
                     /label=hGH-PA-R
                     /note="Human growth hormone terminator, reverse primer"
     repeat_region   4348..4488
                     /label=AAV2 ITR
                     /note="inverted terminal repeat of adeno-associated virus
                     serotype 2"
     repeat_region   4348..4477
                     /label=AAV2 ITR
     rep_origin      4563..5018
                     /direction=RIGHT
                     /label=f1 ori
                     /note="f1 bacteriophage origin of replication; arrow
                     indicates direction of (+) strand synthesis"
     primer_bind     complement(4650..4669)
                     /label=F1ori-R
                     /note="F1 origin, reverse primer"
     primer_bind     4860..4881
                     /label=F1ori-F
                     /note="F1 origin, forward primer"
     primer_bind     complement(5035..5054)
                     /label=pRS-marker
                     /note="pRS vectors, use to sequence yeast selectable
                     marker"
     primer_bind     5154..5176
                     /label=pGEX 3'
                     /note="pGEX vectors, reverse primer"
     primer_bind     complement(5214..5232)
                     /label=pBRforEco
                     /note="pBR322 vectors, upsteam of EcoRI site, forward
                     primer"
     promoter        5300..5404
                     /gene="bla"
                     /label=AmpR promoter
     CDS             5405..6265
                     /codon_start=1
                     /gene="bla"
                     /product="beta-lactamase"
                     /label=AmpR
                     /note="confers resistance to ampicillin, carbenicillin, and
                     related antibiotics"
                     /translation="MSIQHFRVALIPFFAAFCLPVFAHPETLVKVKDAEDQLGARVGYI
                     ELDLNSGKILESFRPEERFPMMSTFKVLLCGAVLSRIDAGQEQLGRRIHYSQNDLVEYS
                     PVTEKHLTDGMTVRELCSAAITMSDNTAANLLLTTIGGPKELTAFLHNMGDHVTRLDRW
                     EPELNEAIPNDERDTTMPVAMATTLRKLLTGELLTLASRQQLIDWMEADKVAGPLLRSA
                     LPAGWFIADKSGAGERGSRGIIAALGPDGKPSRIVVIYTTGSQATMDERNRQIAEIGAS
                     LIKHW"
     primer_bind     complement(5623..5642)
                     /label=Amp-R
                     /note="Ampicillin resistance gene, reverse primer"
     rep_origin      6436..7024
                     /direction=RIGHT
                     /label=ori
                     /note="high-copy-number ColE1/pMB1/pBR322/pUC origin of
                     replication"
     primer_bind     6925..6944
                     /label=pBR322ori-F
                     /note="pBR322 origin, forward primer"
ORIGIN
        1 catgtcctgc aggcagctgc gcgctcgctc gctcactgag gccgcccggg cgtcgggcga
       61 cctttggtcg cccggcctca gtgagcgagc gagcgcgcag agagggagtg gccaactcca
      121 tcactagggg ttcctgcggc cgcacgcgtg tgtctagact gcagagggcc ctgcgtatga
      181 gtgcaagtgg gttttaggac caggatgagg cggggtgggg gtgcctacct gacgaccgac
      241 cccgacccac tggacaagca cccaaccccc attccccaaa ttgcgcatcc cctatcagag
      301 agggggaggg gaaacaggat gcggcgaggc gcgtgcgcac tgccagcttc agcaccgcgg
      361 acagtgcctt cgcccccgcc tggcggcgcg cgccaccgcc gcctcagcac tgaaggcgcg
      421 ctgacgtcac tcgccggtcc cccgcaaact ccccttcccg gccaccttgg tcgcgtccgc
      481 gccgccgccg gcccagccgg accgcaccac gcgaggcgcg agataggggg gcacgggcgc
      541 gaccatctgc gctgcggcgc cggcgactca gcgctgcctc agtctgcggt gggcagcgga
      601 ggagtcgtgt cgtgcctgag agcgcagtcg agaaggatcc gccaccatgg tggactcatc
      661 acgtcgtaag tggaataaga caggtcacgc agtcagagct ataggtcggc tgagctcact
      721 cgagaacgtc tatatcaagg ccgacaagca gaagaacggc atcaaggcga acttcaagat
      781 ccgccacaac atcgaggacg gcggcgtgca gctcgcctac cactaccagc agaacacccc
      841 catcggcgac ggccccgtgc tgctgcccga caaccactac ctgagcgtgc agtccaaact
      901 ttcgaaagac cccaacgaga agcgcgatca catggtcctg ctggagttcg tgaccgccgc
      961 cgggatcact ctcggcatgg acgagctgta caagggcggt accggaggga gcatggtgag
     1021 caagggcgag gagctgttca ccggggtggt gcccatcctg gtcgagctgg acggcgacgt
     1081 aaacggccac aagttcagcg tgtccggcga gggtgagggc gatgccacct acggcaagct
     1141 gaccctgaag ttcatctgca ccaccggcaa gctgcccgtg ccctggccca ccctcgtgac
     1201 caccctgacc tacggcgtgc agtgcttcag ccgctacccc gaccacatga agcagcacga
     1261 cttcttcaag tccgccatgc ccgaaggcta catccaggag cgcaccatct tcttcaagga
     1321 cgacggcaac tacaagaccc gcgccgaggt gaagttcgag ggcgacaccc tggtgaaccg
     1381 catcgagctg aagggcatcg acttcaagga ggacggcaac atcctggggc acaagctgga
     1441 gtacaacctg ccggaccaac tgactgaaga gcagatcgca gaatttaaag aggctttctc
     1501 cctatttgac aaggacgggg atgggacaat aacaaccaag gagctgggga cggtgatgcg
     1561 gtctctgggg cagaacccca cagaagcaga gctgcaggac atgatcaatg aagtagatgc
     1621 cgacggtgac ggcacaatcg acttccctga gttcctgaca atgatggcaa gaaaagggag
     1681 ctacagggac acggaagaag aaattagaga agcgttcggt gtgtttgata aggatggcaa
     1741 tggctacatc agtgcagcag agcttcgcca cgtgatgaca aaccttggag agaagttaac
     1801 agatgaagag gttgatgaaa tgatcaggga agcagacatc gatggggatg gtcaggtaaa
     1861 ctacgaagag tttgtacaaa tgatgacagc gaagactagt ggctccggag ccacgaactt
     1921 ctctctgtta aagcaagcag gagacgtgga agaaaacccc ggtcccatgg cacacgcacc
     1981 aggcaccgac cagatgttct acgtgggcac aatggacggc tggtatctgg ataccaagct
     2041 gaactccgtg gccatcggcg cccactggtc ttgctttatc gtgctgacaa tcaccacatt
     2101 ctacctgggc tatgagtcct ggacatctcg gggccctagc aagagaacct ccttttacgc
     2161 cggctatcag gaggagcaga acctggccct gtttgtgaat ttctttgcca tgctgagcta
     2221 cttcggcaag atcgtggccg acacactggg ccacaacttc ggcgatgtgg gccccttcat
     2281 catcggcttc ggcaattaca ggtatgccga ctacatgctg acctgcccaa tgctggtgta
     2341 cgatctgctg tatcagctga gggcccccta tcgcgtgtct tgtagcgcca tcatctttgc
     2401 catcctgatg tctggcgtgc tggccgagtt ctacgcagag ggcgacccta ggctgaggaa
     2461 tggcgcctac gcctggtatg gctttggctg tttctggttt atcttcgcct actctatcgt
     2521 gatgagcatc gtggccaagc agtatagccg gctggcccag ctggcccagg atacaggcgc
     2581 cgagcacagc ctgcacgtgc tgaagttcgc cgtgtttacc ttctccatgc tgtggattct
     2641 gtttcccctg gtgtgggcca tctgccctag aggcttcggc tggatcgacg ataactggac
     2701 agaggtggcc cactgcgtgt gcgacatcgt ggccaagtcc tgttacggct ttgccctggc
     2761 ccggttcaga aagacctatg atgaggagct gtttcggctg ctggagcagc tgggacacga
     2821 cgaggatgag ttccagaagc tggagctgga tatgaggctg agcagcaatg gcgagcgcct
     2881 gcggagactg tctgcggccg ccaagagcag gatcaccagc gagggcgagt acatccccct
     2941 ggaccagatc gacatcaacg tgcagtccca gcccatcctc aacaccaagg agatggcccc
     3001 gcagagcaag cctccagagg agctggagat gagcagcatg cccagccccg tggcccctct
     3061 gcccgcacgc acggagggcg tcatcgacat gcggagcatg tccagcattg acagcttcat
     3121 cagctgtgcc acggacttcc ctgaagccac cagattctac ccatacgatg ttccagatta
     3181 cgcttaagaa ttcgatatca agcttatcga taatcaacct ctggattaca aaatttgtga
     3241 aagattgact ggtattctta actatgttgc tccttttacg ctatgtggat acgctgcttt
     3301 aatgcctttg tatcatgcta ttgcttcccg tatggctttc attttctcct ccttgtataa
     3361 atcctggttg ctgtctcttt atgaggagtt gtggcccgtt gtcaggcaac gtggcgtggt
     3421 gtgcactgtg tttgctgacg caacccccac tggttggggc attgccacca cctgtcagct
     3481 cctttccggg actttcgctt tccccctccc tattgccacg gcggaactca tcgccgcctg
     3541 ccttgcccgc tgctggacag gggctcggct gttgggcact gacaattccg tggtgttgtc
     3601 ggggaaatca tcgtcctttc cttggctgct cgcctatgtt gccacctgga ttctgcgcgg
     3661 gacgtccttc tgctacgtcc cttcggccct caatccagcg gaccttcctt cccgcggcct
     3721 gctgccggct ctgcggcctc ttccgcgtct tcgccttcgc cctcagacga gtcggatctc
     3781 cctttgggcc gcctccccgc atcgataccg agcgctgctc gagagatcta cgggtggcat
     3841 ccctgtgacc cctccccagt gcctctcctg gccctggaag ttgccactcc agtgcccacc
     3901 agccttgtcc taataaaatt aagttgcatc attttgtctg actaggtgtc cttctataat
     3961 attatggggt ggaggggggt ggtatggagc aaggggcaag ttgggaagac aacctgtagg
     4021 gcctgcgggg tctattggga accaagctgg agtgcagtgg cacaatcttg gctcactgca
     4081 atctccgcct cctgggttca agcgattctc ctgcctcagc ctcccgagtt gttgggattc
     4141 caggcatgca tgaccaggct cagctaattt ttgttttttt ggtagagacg gggtttcacc
     4201 atattggcca ggctggtctc caactcctaa tctcaggtga tctacccacc ttggcctccc
     4261 aaattgctgg gattacaggc gtgaaccact gctcccttcc ctgtccttct gattttgtag
     4321 gtaaccacgt gcggaccgag cggccgcagg aacccctagt gatggagttg gccactccct
     4381 ctctgcgcgc tcgctcgctc actgaggccg ggcgaccaaa ggtcgcccga cgcccgggct
     4441 ttgcccgggc ggcctcagtg agcgagcgag cgcgcagctg cctgcagggg cgcctgatgc
     4501 ggtattttct ccttacgcat ctgtgcggta tttcacaccg catannnnnn nnnnnnnnnn
     4561 nnnnnnnnnn nnnnnnnnnn nnnnnnnnnn nnnnnnnnnn nnnnnnnnnn nnnnnnnnnn
     4621 nnnnnnnnnn nnnnnnnnnt nnnnnnnnnn nnnnnnnnnn nnnnnnnnnn nnnnnnnnnn
     4681 nnnnnncnnn nnnnnnnnnn nnnnnnnnnn nnnnnnnnnn nnnnnnnnnn nnnnnnnnnn
     4741 nnnnnnnnnn nnnnnnnnnn nnnnnnnnnn nnnnnnnnnn nnnnnnnnnn nnnnnnnnnn
     4801 nnnnnnnnnn nnnnnnnnnn nnnnnnnncc tttgacgttg gagtccacgt tctttaatag
     4861 tggactcttg ttccaaactg gaacaacact caactctatc tcgggctatt cttttgattt
     4921 ataagggatt ttgccgattt cggtctattg gttaaaaaat gagctgattt aacaaaaatt
     4981 taacgcgaat tttaacaaaa tattaacgtt tacaatttta tggtgcactc tcagtacaat
     5041 ctgctctgat gccgcatagt taagccagcc ccgacacccg ccaacacccg ctgacgcgcc
     5101 ctgacgggct tgtctgctcc cggcatccgc ttacagacaa gctgtgaccg tctccgggag
     5161 ctgcatgtgt cagaggtttt caccgtcatc accgaaacgc gcgagacgaa agggcctcgt
     5221 gatacgccta tttttatagg ttaatgtcat gataataatg gtttcttaga cgtcaggtgg
     5281 cacttttcgg ggaaatgtgc gcggaacccc tatttgttta tttttctaaa tacattcaaa
     5341 tatgtatccg ctcatgagac aataaccctg ataaatgctt caataatatt gaaaaaggaa
     5401 gagtatgagt attcaacatt tccgtgtcgc ccttattccc ttttttgcgg cattttgcct
     5461 tcctgttttt gctcacccag aaacgctggt gaaagtaaaa gatgctgaag atcagttggg
     5521 tgcacgagtg ggttacatcg aactggatct caacagcggt aagatccttg agagttttcg
     5581 ccccgaagaa cgttttccaa tgatgagcac ttttaaagtt ctgctatgtg gcgcggtatt
     5641 atcccgtatt gacgccgggc aagagcaact cggtcgccgc atacactatt ctcagaatga
     5701 cttggttgag tactcaccag tcacagaaaa gcatcttacg gatggcatga cagtaagaga
     5761 attatgcagt gctgccataa ccatgagtga taacactgcg gccaacttac ttctgacaac
     5821 gatcggagga ccgaaggagc taaccgcttt tttgcacaac atgggggatc atgtaactcg
     5881 ccttgatcgt tgggaaccgg agctgaatga agccatacca aacgacgagc gtgacaccac
     5941 gatgcctgta gcaatggcaa caacgttgcg caaactatta actggcgaac tacttactct
     6001 agcttcccgg caacaattaa tagactggat ggaggcggat aaagttgcag gaccacttct
     6061 gcgctcggcc cttccggctg gctggtttat tgctgataaa tctggagccg gtgagcgtgg
     6121 gtctcgcggt atcattgcag cactggggcc agatggtaag ccctcccgta tcgtagttat
     6181 ctacacgacg gggagtcagg caactatgga tgaacgaaat agacagatcg ctgagatagg
     6241 tgcctcactg attaagcatt ggtaactgtc agaccaagtt tactcatata tactttagat
     6301 tgatttaaaa cttcattttt aatttaaaag gatctaggtg aagatccttt ttgataatct
     6361 catgaccaaa atcccttaac gtgagttttc gttccactga gcgtcagacc ccgtagaaaa
     6421 gatcaaagga tcttcttgag atcctttttt tctgcgcgta atctgctgct tgcaaacaaa
     6481 aaaaccaccg ctaccagcgg tggtttgttt gccggatcaa gagctaccaa ctctttttcc
     6541 gaaggtaact ggcttcagca gagcgcagat accaaatact gttcttctag tgtagccgta
     6601 gttaggccac cacttcaaga actctgtagc accgcctaca tacctcgctc tgctaatcct
     6661 gttaccagtg gctgctgcca gtggcgataa gtcgtgtctt accgggttgg actcaagacg
     6721 atagttaccg gataaggcgc agcggtcggg ctgaacgggg ggttcgtgca cacagcccag
     6781 cttggagcga acgacctaca ccgaactgag atacctacag cgtgagctat gagaaagcgc
     6841 cacgcttccc gaagggagaa aggcggacag gtatccggta agcggcaggg tcggaacagg
     6901 agagcgcacg agggagcttc cagggggaaa cgcctggtat ctttatagtc ctgtcgggtt
     6961 tcgccacctc tgacttgagc gtcgattttt gtgatgctcg tcaggggggc ggagcctatg
     7021 gaaaaacgcc agcaacgcgg cctttttacg gttcctggcc ttttgctggc cttttgctca
//
