[The description below was written by a language model from this plasmid's Addgene catalogue record and the feature table of its GenBank file.]
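Description:
pAAV-hSyn-GCaMP 6m-p2A-ChRmine-Kv2.1-WPRE is a 7,080 bp circular AAV transfer plasmid built on the Stratagene pAAV-MCS backbone. It is designed to be packaged into recombinant adeno-associated virus for gene delivery to neurons. In bacteria it is maintained through a high-copy ColE1/pUC-type origin and selected with ampicillin via the beta-lactamase gene; an f1 phage origin is also present in the backbone. Two AAV2 inverted terminal repeats flank the expression cassette and define the segment that is replicated and encapsidated when the helper and Rep/Cap functions are supplied in trans.

Between the ITRs, the human synapsin I promoter restricts expression to neurons and drives a single bicistronic open reading frame preceded by a Kozak consensus. The first part encodes the genetically encoded calcium indicator GCaMP6m; the annotation picks up its myosin light chain kinase calmodulin-binding peptide and GFP-derived primer sites, although the full coding region is not annotated as a single feature. A porcine teschovirus P2A sequence causes ribosomal skipping, so the indicator and the downstream opsin are produced as separate polypeptides from one transcript. The second part is ChRmine, a channelrhodopsin recorded as deriving from Tiarina fusus, fused at its C terminus to a Kv2.1 soma-targeting motif and an HA epitope tag for detection. A WPRE enhances transcript stability and expression, and the human growth hormone polyadenylation signal terminates the message. Co-expressing a calcium sensor with a soma-restricted opsin in the same neurons suits experiments that combine optical stimulation with optical readout of activity, consistent with the associated study of cortical dynamics in perception.
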