Addgene plasmid #131004: pAAV-hSyn-GCaMP 6m-p2A-ChRmine-Kv2.1-WPRE
Purpose: bicistronic AAV vector to express GCaMP6m and soma-targeted ChRmine under the control of human Synapsin promoter
Depositing lab: Karl Deisseroth. Depositing organization: Stanford University. Publication: Cortical layer-specific critical dynamics triggering perception. Marshel JH, Kim YS, Machado TA, Quirin S, Benson B, Kadmon J, Raja C, Chibukhchyan A, Ramakrishnan C, Inoue M, Shane JC, McKnight DJ, Yoshizawa S, Kato HE, Ganguli S, Deisseroth K. Science. 2019 Aug 9;365(6453). pii: science.aaw5202. doi: 10.1126/science.aaw5202. Epub 2019 Jul 18. PubMed 31320556.
Backbone
  Vector backbone: pAAV-MCS
  Backbone manufacturer: Stratagene
  Vector type: AAV
Growth in bacteria
  Bacterial resistance: Ampicillin, 100 μg/mL
  Growth temperature: 37°C
  Growth strain: NEB Stable
  Copy number: High Copy
Gene/Insert
  Gene/Insert name: ChRmine
  Species: Tiarina fusus
  GenBank ID: MN194599
  Promoter: hSyn
  Tag / fusion protein: Kv2.1-HA (C terminal on insert)
  Cloning method: Restriction Enzyme; 5′ cloning site BamHI (not destroyed); 3′ cloning site EcoRI (not destroyed)
  Sequencing primers: 5′ ccacgcgaggcgcgagatag; 3′ GAATACCAGTCAATCTTTCAC
Terms and licenses: Academic/Nonprofit Terms; Industry Terms: Not Available to Industry
How to cite: pAAV-hSyn-GCaMP 6m-p2A-ChRmine-Kv2.1-WPRE was a gift from Karl Deisseroth (Addgene plasmid # 131004 ; http://n2t.net/addgene:131004 ; RRID:Addgene_131004) For viral preps, please replace (Addgene plasmid # 131004) in the above sentence with: (Addgene viral prep # 131004-AAV8)
